>Addgene plasmid #68779 | pBW121-SS-287 | depositor full sequence | sequence record 125011 | pBW121-SS-287 sequence 4934 bps
GTCGACATTGATTATTGACTAGTTATTAATAGTAATCAATTACGGGGTCATTAGTTCATAGCCCATATAT
GGAGTTCCGCGTTACATAACTTACGGTAAATGGCCCGCCTGGCTGACCGCCCAACGACCCCCGCCCATTG
ACGTCAATAATGACGTATGTTCCCATAGTAACGCCAATAGGGACTTTCCATTGACGTCAATGGGTGGACT
ATTTACGGTAAACTGCCCACTTGGCAGTACATCAAGTGTATCATATGCCAAGTACGCCCCCTATTGACGT
CAATGACGGTAAATGGCCCGCCTGGCATTATGCCCAGTACATGACCTTATGGGACTTTCCTACTTGGCAG
TACATCTACGTATTAGTCATCGCTATTACCATGGGTCGAGGTGAGCCCCACGTTCTGCTTCACTCTCCCC
ATCTCCCCCCCCTCCCCACCCCCAATTTTGTATTTATTTATTTTTTAATTATTTTGTGCAGCGATGGGGG
CGGGGGGGGGGGGGGCGCGCGCCAGGCGGGGCGGGGCGGGGCGAGGGGCGGGGCGGGGCGAGGCGGAGAG
GTGCGGCGGCAGCCAATCAGAGCGGCGCGCTCCGAAAGTTTCCTTTTATGGCGAGGCGGCGGCGGCGGCG
GCCCTATAAAAAGCGAAGCGCGCGGCGGGCGGGAGTCGCTGCGTTGCCTTCGCCCCGTGCCCCGCTCCGC
GCCGCCTCGCGCCGCCCGCCCCGGCTCTGACTGACCGCGTTACTCCCACAGGTGAGCGGGCGGGACGGCC
CTTCTCCTCCGGGCTGTAATTAGCGCTTGGTTTAATGACGGCTCGTTTCTTTTCTGTGGCTGCGTGAAAG
CCTTAAAGGGCTCCGGGAGGGCCCTTTGTGCGGGGGGGAGCGGCTCGGGGGGTGCGTGCGTGTGTGTGTG
CGTGGGGAGCGCCGCGTGCGGCCCGCGCTGCCCGGCGGCTGTGAGCGCTGCGGGCGCGGCGCGGGGCTTT
GTGCGCTCCGCGTGTGCGCGAGGGGAGCGCGGCCGGGGGCGGTGCCCCGCGGTGCGGGGGGGCTGCGAGG
GGAACAAAGGCTGCGTGCGGGGTGTGTGCGTGGGGGGGTGAGCAGGGGGTGTGGGCGCGGCGGTCGGGCT
GTAACCCCCCCCTGCACCCCCCTCCCCGAGTTGCTGAGCACGGCCCGGCTTCGGGTGCGGGGCTCCGTGC
GGGGCGTGGCGCGGGGCTCGCCGTGCCGGGCGGGGGGTGGCGGCAGGTGGGGGTGCCGGGCGGGGCGGGG
CCGCCTCGGGCCGGGGAGGGCTCGGGGGAGGGGCGCGGCGGCCCCGGAGCGCCGGCGGCTGTCGAGGCGC
GGCGAGCCGCAGCCATTGCCTTTTATGGTAATCGTGCGAGAGGGCGCAGGGACTTCCTTTGTCCCAAATC
TGGCGGAGCCGAAATCTGGGAGGCGCCGCCGCACCCCCTCTAGCGGGCGCGGGCGAAGCGGTGCGGCGCC
GGCAGGAAGGAAATGGGCGGGGAGGGCCTTCGTGCGTCGCCGCGCCGCCGTCCCCTTCTCCATCTCCAGC
CTCGGGGCTGCCGCAGGGGGACGGCTGCCTTCGGGGGGGACGGGGCAGGGCGGGGTTCGGCTTCTGGCGT
GTGACCGGCGGCTCTAGAGCCTCTGCTAACCATGTTCATGCCTTCTTCTTTTTCCTACAGCTCCTGGGCA
ACGTGCTGGTTATTGTGCTGTCTCATCATTTTGGCAAAGAATTGATTAATTCGAGCGAACGCGTAGCCAA
AGGCAACAGGCGGCCGCACTCCTCAGGTGCAGGCTGCCTATCAGAAGGTGGTGGCTGGTGTGGCCAATGC
CCTGGCTCACAAATACCACTGAGATCTTTTTCCCTCTGCCAAAAATTATGGGGACATCATGAAGCCCCTT
GAGCATCTGACTTCTGGCTAATAAAGGAAATTTATTTTCATTGCAATAGTGTGTTGGAATTTTTTGTGTC
TCTCACTCGGAAGGACATATGGGAGGGCAAATCATTTAAAACATCAGAATGAGTATTTGGTTTAGAGTTT
GGCAACATATGCCCATATGCTGGCTGCCATGAACAAAGGTTGGCTATAAAGAGGTCATCAGTATATGAAA
CAGCCCCCTGCTGTCCATTCCTTATTCCATAGAAAAGCCTTGACTTGAGGTTAGATTTTTTTTATATTTT
GTTTTGTGTTATTTTTTTCTTTAACATCCCTAAAATTTTCCTTACATGTTTTACTAGCCAGATTTTTCCT
CCTCTCCTGACTACTCCCAGTCATAGCTGTCCCTCTTCTCTTATGAAGATCCCTCGACCTGCAGCCCAAG
CTTGGCGTAATCATGGTCATAGCTGTTTCCTGTGTGAAATTGTTATCCGCTCACAATTCCACACAACATA
CGAGCCGGAAGCATAAAGTGTAAAGCCTGGGGTGCCTAATGAGTGAGCTAACTCACATTAATTGCGTTGC
GCTCACTGCCCGCTTTCCAGTCGGGAAACCTGTCGTGCCAGCGGATCTTGAAGAAGCTGCAGGAGGTGTC
AGTCAGCTGGAGGGGAAGTGGTCCGGATCTTGAAGAAGCTGCAGGAGGTGTCAGTCAGCTGGAGGGGAAG
TGGTCCGGATCTTGAAGAAGCTGCAGGAGGTGTCAGTCAGCTGGAGGGGAAGTGGTCCGGATCTTGAAGA
AGCTGCAGGAGGTGTCAGTCAGCTGGAGGGGAAGTGGTCCGGATCTTGAAGAAGCTGCAGGAGGTGTCAG
TCAGCTGGAGGGGAAGTGGTCCGGATCTTGAAGAAGCTGCAGGAGGTGTCAGTCAGCTGGAGGGGAAGTG
GTCCGGATCTTGAAGAAGCTGCAGGAGGTGTCAGTCAGCTGGAGGGGAAGTGGTCCGGATCTTGAAGAAG
CTGCAGGAGGTGTCAGTCAGCTGGAGGGGAAGTGGTCCGGATCCGCGAAATTAAGCGAAATTAACTCGAG
AGATCCGCTGCATTAATGAATCGGCCAACGCGCGGGGAGAGGCGGTTTGCGTATTGGGCGCTCTTCCGCT
TCCTCGCTCACTGACTCGCTGCGCTCGGTCGTTCGGCTGCGGCGAGCGGTATCAGCTCACTCAAAGGCGG
TAATACGGTTATCCACAGAATCAGGGGATAACGCAGGAAAGAACATGTGAGCAAAAGGCCAGCAAAAGGC
CAGGAACCGTAAAAAGGCCGCGTTGCTGGCGTTTTTCCATAGGCTCCGCCCCCCTGACGAGCATCACAAA
AATCGACGCTCAAGTCAGAGGTGGCGAAACCCGACAGGACTATAAAGATACCAGGCGTTTCCCCCTGGAA
GCTCCCTCGTGCGCTCTCCTGTTCCGACCCTGCCGCTTACCGGATACCTGTCCGCCTTTCTCCCTTCGGG
AAGCGTGGCGCTTTCTCAATGCTCACGCTGTAGGTATCTCAGTTCGGTGTAGGTCGTTCGCTCCAAGCTG
GGCTGTGTGCACGAACCCCCCGTTCAGCCCGACCGCTGCGCCTTATCCGGTAACTATCGTCTTGAGTCCA
ACCCGGTAAGACACGACTTATCGCCACTGGCAGCAGCCACTGGTAACAGGATTAGCAGAGCGAGGTATGT
AGGCGGTGCTACAGAGTTCTTGAAGTGGTGGCCTAACTACGGCTACACTAGAAGGACAGTATTTGGTATC
TGCGCTCTGCTGAAGCCAGTTACCTTCGGAAAAAGAGTTGGTAGCTCTTGATCCGGCAAACAAACCACCG
CTGGTAGCGGTGGTTTTTTTGTTTGCAAGCAGCAGATTACGCGCAGAAAAAAAGGATCTCAAGAAGATCC
TTTGATCTTTTCTACGGGGTCTGACGCTCAGTGGAACGAAAACTCACGTTAAGGGATTTTGGTCATGAGA
TTATCAAAAAGGATCTTCACCTAGATCCTTTTAAATTAAAAATGAAGTTTTAAATCAATCTAAAGTATAT
ATGAGTAAACTTGGTCTGACAGTTACCAATGCTTAATCAGTGAGGCACCTATCTCAGCGATCTGTCTATT
TCGTTCATCCATAGTTGCCTGACTCCCCGTCGTGTAGATAACTACGATACGGGAGGGCTTACCATCTGGC
CCCAGTGCTGCAATGATACCGCGAGACCCACGCTCACCGGCTCCAGATTTATCAGCAATAAACCAGCCAG
CCGGAAGGGCCGAGCGCAGAAGTGGTCCTGCAACTTTATCCGCCTCCATCCAGTCTATTAATTGTTGCCG
GGAAGCTAGAGTAAGTAGTTCGCCAGTTAATAGTTTGCGCAACGTTGTTGCCATTGCTACAGGCATCGTG
GTGTCACGCTCGTCGTTTGGTATGGCTTCATTCAGCTCCGGTTCCCAACGATCAAGGCGAGTTACATGAT
CCCCCATGTTGTGCAAAAAAGCGGTTAGCTCCTTCGGTCCTCCGATCGTTGTCAGAAGTAAGTTGGCCGC
AGTGTTATCACTCATGGTTATGGCAGCACTGCATAATTCTCTTACTGTCATGCCATCCGTAAGATGCTTT
TCTGTGACTGGTGAGTACTCAACCAAGTCATTCTGAGAATAGTGTATGCGGCGACCGAGTTGCTCTTGCC
CGGCGTCAATACGGGATAATACCGCGCCACATAGCAGAACTTTAAAAGTGCTCATCATTGGAAAACGTTC
TTCGGGGCGAAAACTCTCAAGGATCTTACCGCTGTTGAGATCCAGTTCGATGTAACCCACTCGTGCACCC
AACTGATCTTCAGCATCTTTTACTTTCACCAGCGTTTCTGGGTGAGCAAAAACAGGAAGGCAAAATGCCG
CAAAAAAGGGAATAAGGGCGACACGGAAATGTTGAATACTCATACTCTTCCTTTTTCAATATTATTGAAG
CATTTATCAGGGTTATTGTCTCATGAGCGGATACATATTTGAATGTATTTAGAAAAATAAACAAATAGGG
GTTCCGCGCACATTTCCCCGAAAAGTGCCACCTG
Features (pLannotate 1.2.2; 13 found; start..end, strand, type, name):
      4..383     +  enhancer       CMV enhancer: human cytomegalovirus immediate early enhancer
    386..661     +  promoter       chicken β-actin promoter: No description available
    662..1670    +  intron         chimeric intron: chimera between introns from chicken β-actin and rabbit β-globin
   1768..1839    +  CDS            HBB (fragment): HBB_PONPY - Experimental evidence at transcript level: Swiss-Prot protein existence level 2. Involved in oxygen transport from the lung to the various peripheral tissues. From Pongo pygmaeus (Bornean orangutan).
   1910..1965    +  polyA_signal   β-globin poly(A) signal: rabbit β-globin polyadenylation signal (Gil and Proudfoot, 1987)
   2350..2366    -  protein_bind   lac operator: The lac repressor binds to the lac operator to inhibit transcription in E. coli. This inhibition can be relieved by adding lactose or isopropyl-β-D-thiogalactopyranoside (IPTG). lac repressor encoded by lacI
   2374..2404    -  promoter       lac promoter: promoter for the E. coli lac operon
   2419..2440    -  protein_bind   CAP binding site: CAP binding activates transcription in the presence of cAMP. E. coli catabolite activator protein
   2453..2492    -  CDS            lacI (fragment): lac repressor; lacI; The lac repressor binds to the lac operator to inhibit transcription in E. coli. This inhibition can be relieved by adding lactose or isopropyl-β-D-thiogalactopyranoside (IPTG).
   2947..3001    -  CDS            lacI (fragment): lac repressor; lacI; The lac repressor binds to the lac operator to inhibit transcription in E. coli. This inhibition can be relieved by adding lactose or isopropyl-β-D-thiogalactopyranoside (IPTG).
   3184..3772    -  rep_origin     ori: high-copy-number ColE1/pMB1/pBR322/pUC origin of replication
   3943..4803    -  CDS            AmpR: β-lactamase; bla; confers resistance to ampicillin, carbenicillin, and related antibiotics
   4804..4908    -  promoter       AmpR promoter: bla
