[The description below was written by a language model from this plasmid's Addgene catalogue record and pLannotate feature annotations shown in this document.]
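Description:
pBW121-SS-287 is a mammalian expression-type plasmid built on the pBW121 backbone, about 4.9 kb in total, carrying a 410 bp synthetic insert recorded as "8x 8gap Target 1". It is propagated in E. coli from a high-copy ColE1/pUC-type origin and selected with ampicillin through the AmpR (β-lactamase) gene and its native promoter. The purpose field notes that this version lacks the SV40 origin, and no SV40 ori appears in the feature table. Removing that element would prevent episomal replication in cells expressing SV40 large T antigen, although the record does not explain why it was removed.

The annotated mammalian elements form a CAG-type cassette: the CMV immediate-early enhancer, the chicken β-actin promoter and a chimeric β-actin/β-globin intron, followed by a short β-globin-derived fragment and the rabbit β-globin polyadenylation signal. No protein-coding payload is annotated between the intron and the poly(A) signal. Elsewhere, only bacterial remnants are detected: the lac promoter, operator and CAP site, plus small lacI fragments.

The synthetic insert itself is not annotated, so its position cannot be read from the table. A roughly 450 bp unannotated stretch between the two lacI fragments could accommodate it, but this is only an inference. The name suggests eight copies of a "Target 1" DNA sequence, with "8gap" probably describing a spacing parameter. The associated work concerns DNA sense-and-respond protein modules for mammalian cells, so the plasmid most likely supplies a defined target DNA sequence for engineered DNA-binding sensor proteins to recognise. The record does not give the target's sequence identity or the sensor proteins that bind it.
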