Addgene plasmid #68779: pBW121-SS-287
Purpose: 8x Target 1 8gap minus SV40 Ori
Depositing lab: James Collins. Depositing organization: Massachusetts Institute of Technology. Publication: DNA sense-and-respond protein modules for mammalian cells. Slomovic S, Collins JJ. Nat Methods. 2015 Sep 21. doi: 10.1038/nmeth.3585. PubMed 26389572.
Backbone
  Vector backbone: pBW121
  Backbone size w/o insert (bp): 4522
  Total vector size (bp): 4932
  Vector type: Mammalian Expression
Growth in bacteria
  Bacterial resistance: Ampicillin, 100 μg/mL
  Growth temperature: 37°C
  Growth strain: DH5alpha
  Copy number: High Copy
Gene/Insert
  Gene/Insert name: 8x 8gap Target 1
  Species: Synthetic
  Insert size (bp): 410
Terms and licenses: Academic/Nonprofit Terms; Industry Terms: Not Available to Industry
How to cite: pBW121-SS-287 was a gift from James Collins (Addgene plasmid # 68779 ; http://n2t.net/addgene:68779 ; RRID:Addgene_68779)
