>Addgene plasmid #68779 | pBW121-SS-287 | addgene partial sequence | sequence record 125009 | pUC-4 5'-CAGTGAGCGAGGAAGCGGAAGAGCGCCCAA-3'
GCGCGTTGGCCGATTCATTAATGCAGCGGATCTCTCGAGTTAATTTCGCTTAATTTCGCGGATCCGGACC
ACTTCCCCTCCAGCTGACTGACACCTCCTGCAGCTTCTTCAAGATCCGGACCACTTCCCCTCCAGCTGAC
TGACACCTCCTGCAGCTTCTTCAAGATCCGGACCACTTCCCCTCCAGCTGACTGACACCTCCTGCAGCTT
CTTCAAGATCCGGACCACTTCCCCTCCAGCTGACTGACACCTCCTGCAGCTTCTTCAAGATCCGGACCAC
TTCCCCTCCAGCTGACTGACACCTCCTGCAGCTTCTTCAAGATCCGGACCACTTCCCCTCCAGCTGACTG
ACACCTCCTGCAGCTTCTTCAAGATCCGGACCACTTCCCCTCCAGCTGACTGACACCTCCTGCAGCTTCT
TCAAGATCCGGACCACTTCCCCTCCAGCTGACTGACACCTCCTGCAGCTTCTTCAAGATCCGCTGGCACG
ACAGGTTTCCCGACTGGAAAGCGGGCAGTGAGCGCAACGCAATTAATGTGAGTTAGCTCACTCATTAGGC
ACCCCAGGCTTTACACTTTATG
