>Addgene plasmid #68779 | pBW121-SS-287 | addgene partial sequence | sequence record 125010 | pCAGGS5 5'-ggttcggcttctggcgtgtgacc-3'
GTCTCATCATTTTGGCAAAGAATTGATTAATTCGAGCGAACGCGTAGCCAAAGGCAACAGGCGGCCGCAC
TCCTCAGGTGCAGGCTGCCTATCAGAAGGTGGTGGCTGGTGTGGCCAATGCCCTGGCTCACAAATACCAC
TGAGATCTTTTTCCCTCTGCCAAAAATTATGGGGACATCATGAAGCCCCTTGAGCATCTGACTTCTGGCT
AATAAAGGAAATTTATTTTCATTGCAATAGTGTGTTGGAATTTTTTGTGTCTCTCACTCGGAAGGACATA
TGGGAGGGCAAATCATTTAAAACATCAGAATGAGTATTTGGTTTAGAGTTTGGCAACATATGCCCATATG
CTGGCTGCCATGAACAAAGGTTGGCTATAAAGAGGTCATCAGTATATGAAACAGCCCCCTGCTGTCCATT
CCTTATTCCATAGAAAAGCCTTGACTTGAGGTTAGATTTTTTTTATATTTTGTTTTGTGTTATTTTTTTC
TTTAACATCCCTAAAATTTTCCTTAC
